Addgene plasmid #98822: Lck-mTurquoise2
Purpose: In vivo visualization of the plasma membrane (can be used for colocalization studies)
Depositing lab: Dorus Gadella. Depositing organization: University of Amsterdam. Publication: Robust and Bright Genetically Encoded Fluorescent Markers for Highlighting Structures and Compartments in Mammalian Cells. Chertkova AO, Mastop M, Postma M, van Bommel N, van der Niet S, Batenburg KL, Joosen L, Gadella TWJ, Okada Y, Goedhart J. bioRxiv (2020) 160374; doi: https://doi.org/10.1101/160374.
Backbone
  Vector backbone: pEGFP-C1
  Backbone manufacturer: Clontech
  Vector type: Mammalian Expression
Growth in bacteria
  Bacterial resistance: Kanamycin, 50 μg/mL
  Growth temperature: 37°C
  Growth strain: DH5alpha
  Copy number: High Copy
Gene/Insert
  Gene/Insert name: Lck (alt name: Lck N-terminal lipidation signal)
  Species: Synthetic
  Promoter: CMV
  Tag / fusion protein: mTurquoise2 (C terminal on insert)
  Cloning method: Restriction Enzyme; 5′ cloning site unknown (unknown if destroyed); 3′ cloning site unknown (unknown if destroyed)
Terms and licenses: Academic/Nonprofit Terms; Industry Terms: Not Available to Industry
Depositor comments: Please visit https://www.biorxiv.org/content/early/2017/07/06/160374 for bioRxiv preprint.
How to cite: Lck-mTurquoise2 was a gift from Dorus Gadella (Addgene plasmid # 98822 ; http://n2t.net/addgene:98822 ; RRID:Addgene_98822)
