[The description below was written by a language model from this plasmid's Addgene catalogue record and pLannotate feature annotations shown in this document.]
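Description:
Lck-mTurquoise2 is a mammalian expression plasmid built on the Clontech pEGFP-C1 backbone that produces a plasma-membrane-targeted cyan fluorescent marker. The insert is a short synthetic sequence encoding the N-terminal lipidation signal of the kinase Lck, fused upstream of mTurquoise2, a bright, rapidly maturing, monomeric, acid-insensitive cyan fluorescent protein derived from Aequorea victoria GFP. Lipid modification of the Lck motif anchors the fluorescent protein to the inner leaflet of the plasma membrane. Expression is driven by the human cytomegalovirus immediate early enhancer and promoter and terminated by the SV40 polyadenylation signal. The automated feature table annotates the mTurquoise2 coding sequence but not the Lck segment itself; the short unannotated stretch between the CMV promoter and the fluorescent protein is where that leader presumably lies. The residual C1-type multiple cloning site remains downstream of the fluorescent protein. The cloning sites used are not recorded.

The plasmid replicates at high copy in E. coli from a ColE1/pUC-type origin and also carries an f1 phage origin. A single Tn5 aminoglycoside phosphotransferase gene (NeoR/KanR) serves for selection in both hosts: a bacterial bla-type promoter gives kanamycin resistance in bacteria, while the SV40 enhancer/early promoter with an HSV TK polyadenylation signal allows G418 selection of mammalian cells. The small large T antigen, ble and bGH poly(A) fragments in the annotation appear to be backbone remnants rather than functional elements. According to the record, the construct is used to visualize the plasma membrane in living mammalian cells and as a reference marker in colocalization studies.
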