Features (pLannotate 1.2.2; 14 found; start..end, strand, type, name):
     61..364     +  enhancer       CMV enhancer: human cytomegalovirus immediate early enhancer
    365..568     +  promoter       CMV promoter: human cytomegalovirus (CMV) immediate early promoter
    646..1362    +  CDS            mTurquoise2: mTurquoise2 is a basic (constitutively fluorescent) cyan fluorescent protein published in 2012, derived from Aequorea victoria. It is reported to be a rapidly-maturing monomer with very low acid sensitivity.
   1363..1428    +  misc_feature   MCS: multiple cloning site
   1445..1529    +  CDS            large T antigen (fragment): large T antigen from SV40 (simian virus 40)
   1552..1673    +  polyA_signal   SV40 poly(A) signal: SV40 polyadenylation signal
   1707..2135    -  rep_origin     f1 ori (sequence partly withheld): f1 bacteriophage origin of replication; arrow indicates direction of (+) strand synthesis
   2162..2266    +  promoter       AmpR promoter: bla
   2268..2625    +  promoter       SV40 promoter: SV40 enhancer and early promoter
   2660..3454    +  CDS            NeoR/KanR: aminoglycoside phosphotransferase from Tn5; aph(3')-II (or nptII); confers resistance to neomycin, kanamycin, and G418 (Geneticin®)
   3475..3627    +  CDS            ble (fragment): BLE_KLEPN - Experimental evidence at protein level: Swiss-Prot protein existence level 1. Binding protein with a strong affinity to the bleomycin family of antibiotics. Binds to CL990; an antimitotic-antibiotic compound. From Klebsiella pneumoniae.
   3686..3733    +  polyA_signal   HSV TK poly(A) signal: herpes simplex virus thymidine kinase polyadenylation signal (Cole and Stacy, 1985)
   3824..3840    -  polyA_signal   bGH poly(A) signal (fragment): bovine growth hormone polyadenylation signal
   4062..4650    +  rep_origin     ori: high-copy-number ColE1/pMB1/pBR322/pUC origin of replication
>Addgene plasmid #98822 | Lck-mTurquoise2 | depositor full sequence | sequence record 180868 | Lck-mTurquoise2 sequence 4764 bps
TAGTTATTAATAGTAATCAATTACGGGGTCATTAGTTCATAGCCCATATATGGAGTTCCGCGTTACATAA
CTTACGGTAAATGGCCCGCCTGGCTGACCGCCCAACGACCCCCGCCCATTGACGTCAATAATGACGTATG
TTCCCATAGTAACGCCAATAGGGACTTTCCATTGACGTCAATGGGTGGAGTATTTACGGTAAACTGCCCA
CTTGGCAGTACATCAAGTGTATCATATGCCAAGTACGCCCCCTATTGACGTCAATGACGGTAAATGGCCC
GCCTGGCATTATGCCCAGTACATGACCTTATGGGACTTTCCTACTTGGCAGTACATCTACGTATTAGTCA
TCGCTATTACCATGGTGATGCGGTTTTGGCAGTACATCAATGGGCGTGGATAGCGGTTTGACTCACGGGG
ATTTCCAAGTCTCCACCCCATTGACGTCAATGGGAGTTTGTTTTGGCACCAAAATCAACGGGACTTTCCA
AAATGTCGTAACAACTCCGCCCCATTGACGCAAATGGGCGGTAGGCGTGTACGGTGGGAGGTCTATATAA
GCAGAGCTGGTTTAGTGAACCGTCAGATCCGCTAGCCACCATGGGCTGCGTGTGCAGCAGCAACCCCGAG
CTACCGGTCGCCACCATGGTGAGCAAGGGCGAGGAGCTGTTCACCGGGGTGGTGCCCATCCTGGTCGAGC
TGGACGGCGACGTAAACGGCCACAAGTTCAGCGTGTCCGGCGAGGGCGAGGGCGATGCCACCTACGGCAA
GCTGACCCTGAAGTTCATCTGCACCACCGGCAAGCTGCCCGTGCCCTGGCCCACCCTCGTGACCACCCTG
TCCTGGGGCGTGCAGTGCTTCGCCCGCTACCCCGACCACATGAAGCAGCACGACTTCTTCAAGTCCGCCA
TGCCCGAAGGCTACGTCCAGGAGCGCACCATCTTCTTCAAGGACGACGGCAACTACAAGACCCGCGCCGA
GGTGAAGTTCGAGGGCGACACCCTGGTGAACCGCATCGAGCTGAAGGGCATCGACTTCAAGGAGGACGGC
AACATCCTGGGGCACAAGCTGGAGTACAACTACTTTAGCGACAACGTCTATATCACCGCCGACAAGCAGA
AGAACGGCATCAAGGCCAACTTCAAGATCCGCCACAACATCGAGGACGGCGGCGTGCAGCTCGCCGACCA
CTACCAGCAGAACACCCCCATCGGCGACGGCCCCGTGCTGCTGCCCGACAACCACTACCTGAGCACCCAG
TCCAAGCTGAGCAAAGACCCCAACGAGAAGCGCGATCACATGGTCCTGCTGGAGTTCGTGACCGCCGCCG
GGATCACTCTCGGCATGGACGAGCTGTACAAGTCCGGACTCAGATCTCGAGCTCAAGCTTCGAATTCTGC
AGTCGACGGTACCGCGGGCCCGGGATCCACCGGATCTAGATAACTGATCATAATCAGCCATACCACATTT
GTAGAGGTTTTACTTGCTTTAAAAAACCTCCCACACCTCCCCCTGAACCTGAAACATAAAATGAATGCAA
TTGTTGTTGTTAACTTGTTTATTGCAGCTTATAATGGTTACAAATAAAGCAATAGCATCACAAATTTCAC
AAATAAAGCATTTTTTTCACTGCATTCTAGTTGTGGTTTGTCCAAACTCATCAATGTATCTTAACGCGTA
AATTGTAAGCGTTAATATTTTGTTAAAATTCGCGTTAAATTTTTGTTAAATCAGCTCATTTTTTAACCAA
TAGGCCGAAATCGGCAAAATCCCTTATAAATCAAAAGAATAGACCGAGATAGGGT
[37 nt withheld, positions 1806-1842]
AAAGAACGTGGACTCCAACGTCAAAGG
[49 nt withheld, positions 1870-1918]
T
[91 nt withheld, positions 1920-2010]
G
[124 nt withheld, positions 2012-2135]
CAGGTGGCACTTTTCGGGGAAATGTGCGCGGAACCCCTATTTGTTTATTTTTCTAAATACATTCAAATAT
GTATCCGCTCATGAGACAATAACCCTGATAAATGCTTCAATAATATTGAAAAAGGAAGAGTCCTGAGGCG
GAAAGAACCAGCTGTGGAATGTGTGTCAGTTAGGGTGTGGAAAGTCCCCAGGCTCCCCAGCAGGCAGAAG
TATGCAAAGCATGCATCTCAATTAGTCAGCAACCAGGTGTGGAAAGTCCCCAGGCTCCCCAGCAGGCAGA
AGTATGCAAAGCATGCATCTCAATTAGTCAGCAACCATAGTCCCGCCCCTAACTCCGCCCATCCCGCCCC
TAACTCCGCCCAGTTCCGCCCATTCTCCGCCCCATGGCTGACTAATTTTTTTTATTTATGCAGAGGCCGA
GGCCGCCTCGGCCTCTGAGCTATTCCAGAAGTAGTGAGGAGGCTTTTTTGGAGGCCTAGGCTTTTGCAAA
GATCGATCAAGAGACAGGATGAGGATCGTTTCGCATGATTGAACAAGATGGATTGCACGCAGGTTCTCCG
GCCGCTTGGGTGGAGAGGCTATTCGGCTATGACTGGGCACAACAGACAATCGGCTGCTCTGATGCCGCCG
TGTTCCGGCTGTCAGCGCAGGGGCGCCCGGTTCTTTTTGTCAAGACCGACCTGTCCGGTGCCCTGAATGA
ACTGCAAGACGAGGCAGCGCGGCTATCGTGGCTGGCCACGACGGGCGTTCCTTGCGCAGCTGTGCTCGAC
GTTGTCACTGAAGCGGGAAGGGACTGGCTGCTATTGGGCGAAGTGCCGGGGCAGGATCTCCTGTCATCTC
ACCTTGCTCCTGCCGAGAAAGTATCCATCATGGCTGATGCAATGCGGCGGCTGCATACGCTTGATCCGGC
TACCTGCCCATTCGACCACCAAGCGAAACATCGCATCGAGCGAGCACGTACTCGGATGGAAGCCGGTCTT
GTCGATCAGGATGATCTGGACGAAGAGCATCAGGGGCTCGCGCCAGCCGAACTGTTCGCCAGGCTCAAGG
CGAGCATGCCCGACGGCGAGGATCTCGTCGTGACCCATGGCGATGCCTGCTTGCCGAATATCATGGTGGA
AAATGGCCGCTTTTCTGGATTCATCGACTGTGGCCGGCTGGGTGTGGCGGACCGCTATCAGGACATAGCG
TTGGCTACCCGTGATATTGCTGAAGAGCTTGGCGGCGAATGGGCTGACCGCTTCCTCGTGCTTTACGGTA
TCGCCGCTCCCGATTCGCAGCGCATCGCCTTCTATCGCCTTCTTGACGAGTTCTTCTGAGCGGGACTCTG
GGGTTCGAAATGACCGACCAAGCGACGCCCAACCTGCCATCACGAGATTTCGATTCCACCGCCGCCTTCT
ATGAAAGGTTGGGCTTCGGAATCGTTTTCCGGGACGCCGGCTGGATGATCCTCCAGCGCGGGGATCTCAT
GCTGGAGTTCTTCGCCCACCCTAGGGGGAGGCTAACTGAAACACGGAAGGAGACAATACCGGAAGGAACC
CGCGCTATGACGGCAATAAAAAGACAGAATAAAACGCACGGTGTTGGGTCGTTTGTTCATAAACGCGGGG
TTCGGTCCCAGGGCTGGCACTCTGTCGATACCCCACCGAGACCCCATTGGGGCCAATACGCCCGCGTTTC
TTCCTTTTCCCCACCCCACCCCCCAAGTTCGGGTGAAGGCCCAGGGCTCGCAGCCAACGTCGGGGCGGCA
GGCCCTGCCATAGCCTCAGGTTACTCATATATACTTTAGATTGATTTAAAACTTCATTTTTAATTTAAAA
GGATCTAGGTGAAGATCCTTTTTGATAATCTCATGACCAAAATCCCTTAACGTGAGTTTTCGTTCCACTG
AGCGTCAGACCCCGTAGAAAAGATCAAAGGATCTTCTTGAGATCCTTTTTTTCTGCGCGTAATCTGCTGC
TTGCAAACAAAAAAACCACCGCTACCAGCGGTGGTTTGTTTGCCGGATCAAGAGCTACCAACTCTTTTTC
CGAAGGTAACTGGCTTCAGCAGAGCGCAGATACCAAATACTGTCCTTCTAGTGTAGCCGTAGTTAGGCCA
CCACTTCAAGAACTCTGTAGCACCGCCTACATACCTCGCTCTGCTAATCCTGTTACCAGTGGCTGCTGCC
AGTGGCGATAAGTCGTGTCTTACCGGGTTGGACTCAAGACGATAGTTACCGGATAAGGCGCAGCGGTCGG
GCTGAACGGGGGGTTCGTGCACACAGCCCAGCTTGGAGCGAACGACCTACACCGAACTGAGATACCTACA
GCGTGAGCTATGAGAAAGCGCCACGCTTCCCGAAGGGAGAAAGGCGGACAGGTATCCGGTAAGCGGCAGG
GTCGGAACAGGAGAGCGCACGAGGGAGCTTCCAGGGGGAAACGCCTGGTATCTTTATAGTCCTGTCGGGT
TTCGCCACCTCTGACTTGAGCGTCGATTTTTGTGATGCTCGTCAGGGGGGCGGAGCCTATGGAAAAACGC
CAGCAACGCGGCCTTTTTACGGTTCCTGGCCTTTTGCTGGCCTTTTGCTCACATGTTCTTTCCTGCGTTA
TCCCCTGATTCTGTGGATAACCGTATTACCGCCATGCAT
