Features (pLannotate 1.2.2; 14 found; start..end, strand, type, name):
     61..364     +  enhancer       CMV enhancer: human cytomegalovirus immediate early enhancer
    365..568     +  promoter       CMV promoter: human cytomegalovirus (CMV) immediate early promoter
    646..1362    +  CDS            mTurquoise2: mTurquoise2 is a basic (constitutively fluorescent) cyan fluorescent protein published in 2012, derived from Aequorea victoria. It is reported to be a rapidly-maturing monomer with very low acid sensitivity.
   1363..1428    +  misc_feature   MCS: multiple cloning site
   1445..1529    +  CDS            large T antigen (fragment): large T antigen from SV40 (simian virus 40)
   1552..1673    +  polyA_signal   SV40 poly(A) signal: SV40 polyadenylation signal
   1707..2135    -  rep_origin     f1 ori (sequence partly withheld): f1 bacteriophage origin of replication; arrow indicates direction of (+) strand synthesis
   2162..2266    +  promoter       AmpR promoter: bla
   2268..2625    +  promoter       SV40 promoter: SV40 enhancer and early promoter
   2660..3454    +  CDS            NeoR/KanR: aminoglycoside phosphotransferase from Tn5; aph(3')-II (or nptII); confers resistance to neomycin, kanamycin, and G418 (Geneticin®)
   3475..3627    +  CDS            ble (fragment): BLE_KLEPN - Experimental evidence at protein level: Swiss-Prot protein existence level 1. Binding protein with a strong affinity to the bleomycin family of antibiotics. Binds to CL990; an antimitotic-antibiotic compound. From Klebsiella pneumoniae.
   3686..3733    +  polyA_signal   HSV TK poly(A) signal: herpes simplex virus thymidine kinase polyadenylation signal (Cole and Stacy, 1985)
   3824..3840    -  polyA_signal   bGH poly(A) signal (fragment): bovine growth hormone polyadenylation signal
   4062..4650    +  rep_origin     ori: high-copy-number ColE1/pMB1/pBR322/pUC origin of replication
>Addgene plasmid #98822 | Lck-mTurquoise2 | addgene full sequence | sequence record 190902 | Addgene NGS Result
TAGTTATTAATAGTAATCAATTACGGGGTCATTAGTTCATAGCCCATATATGGAGTTCCGCGTTACATAA
CTTACGGTAAATGGCCCGCCTGGCTGACCGCCCAACGACCCCCGCCCATTGACGTCAATAATGACGTATG
TTCCCATAGTAACGCCAATAGGGACTTTCCATTGACGTCAATGGGTGGAGTATTTACGGTAAACTGCCCA
CTTGGCAGTACATCAAGTGTATCATATGCCAAGTACGCCCCCTATTGACGTCAATGACGGTAAATGGCCC
GCCTGGCATTATGCCCAGTACATGACCTTATGGGACTTTCCTACTTGGCAGTACATCTACGTATTAGTCA
TCGCTATTACCATGGTGATGCGGTTTTGGCAGTACATCAATGGGCGTGGATAGCGGTTTGACTCACGGGG
ATTTCCAAGTCTCCACCCCATTGACGTCAATGGGAGTTTGTTTTGGCACCAAAATCAACGGGACTTTCCA
AAATGTCGTAACAACTCCGCCCCATTGACGCAAATGGGCGGTAGGCGTGTACGGTGGGAGGTCTATATAA
GCAGAGCTGGTTTAGTGAACCGTCAGATCCGCTAGCCACCATGGGCTGCGTGTGCAGCAGCAACCCCGAG
CTACCGGTCGCCACCATGGTGAGCAAGGGCGAGGAGCTGTTCACCGGGGTGGTGCCCATCCTGGTCGAGC
TGGACGGCGACGTAAACGGCCACAAGTTCAGCGTGTCCGGCGAGGGCGAGGGCGATGCCACCTACGGCAA
GCTGACCCTGAAGTTCATCTGCACCACCGGCAAGCTGCCCGTGCCCTGGCCCACCCTCGTGACCACCCTG
TCCTGGGGCGTGCAGTGCTTCGCCCGCTACCCCGACCACATGAAGCAGCACGACTTCTTCAAGTCCGCCA
TGCCCGAAGGCTACGTCCAGGAGCGCACCATCTTCTTCAAGGACGACGGCAACTACAAGACCCGCGCCGA
GGTGAAGTTCGAGGGCGACACCCTGGTGAACCGCATCGAGCTGAAGGGCATCGACTTCAAGGAGGACGGC
AACATCCTGGGGCACAAGCTGGAGTACAACTACTTTAGCGACAACGTCTATATCACCGCCGACAAGCAGA
AGAACGGCATCAAGGCCAACTTCAAGATCCGCCACAACATCGAGGACGGCGGCGTGCAGCTCGCCGACCA
CTACCAGCAGAACACCCCCATCGGCGACGGCCCCGTGCTGCTGCCCGACAACCACTACCTGAGCACCCAG
TCCAAGCTGAGCAAAGACCCCAACGAGAAGCGCGATCACATGGTCCTGCTGGAGTTCGTGACCGCCGCCG
GGATCACTCTCGGCATGGACGAGCTGTACAAGTCCGGACTCAGATCTCGAGCTCAAGCTTCGAATTCTGC
AGTCGACGGTACCGCGGGCCCGGGATCCACCGGATCTAGATAACTGATCATAATCAGCCATACCACATTT
GTAGAGGTTTTACTTGCTTTAAAAAACCTCCCACACCTCCCCCTGAACCTGAAACATAAAATGAATGCAA
TTGTTGTTGTTAACTTGTTTATTGCAGCTTATAATGGTTACAAATAAAGCAATAGCATCACAAATTTCAC
AAATAAAGCATTTTTTTCACTGCATTCTAGTTGTGGTTTGTCCAAACTCATCAATGTATCTTAAGGCGTA
AATTGTAAGCGTTAATATTTTGTTAAAATTCGCGTTAAATTTTTGTTAAATCAGCTCATTTTTTAACCAA
TAGGCCGAAATCGGCAAAATCCCTTATAAATCAAAAGAATAGACCGAGATAGGGT
[37 nt withheld, positions 1806-1842]
AAAGAACGTGGACTCCAACGTCAAAGG
[49 nt withheld, positions 1870-1918]
T
[91 nt withheld, positions 1920-2010]
G
[124 nt withheld, positions 2012-2135]
CAGGTGGCACTTTTCGGGGAAATGTGCGCGGAACCCCTATTTGTTTATTTTTCTAAATACATTCAAATAT
GTATCCGCTCATGAGACAATAACCCTGATAAATGCTTCAATAATATTGAAAAAGGAAGAGTCCTGAGGCG
GAAAGAACCAGCTGTGGAATGTGTGTCAGTTAGGGTGTGGAAAGTCCCCAGGCTCCCCAGCAGGCAGAAG
TATGCAAAGCATGCATCTCAATTAGTCAGCAACCAGGTGTGGAAAGTCCCCAGGCTCCCCAGCAGGCAGA
AGTATGCAAAGCATGCATCTCAATTAGTCAGCAACCATAGTCCCGCCCCTAACTCCGCCCATCCCGCCCC
TAACTCCGCCCAGTTCCGCCCATTCTCCGCCCCATGGCTGACTAATTTTTTTTATTTATGCAGAGGCCGA
GGCCGCCTCGGCCTCTGAGCTATTCCAGAAGTAGTGAGGAGGCTTTTTTGGAGGCCTAGGCTTTTGCAAA
GATCGATCAAGAGACAGGATGAGGATCGTTTCGCATGATTGAACAAGATGGATTGCACGCAGGTTCTCCG
GCCGCTTGGGTGGAGAGGCTATTCGGCTATGACTGGGCACAACAGACAATCGGCTGCTCTGATGCCGCCG
TGTTCCGGCTGTCAGCGCAGGGGCGCCCGGTTCTTTTTGTCAAGACCGACCTGTCCGGTGCCCTGAATGA
ACTGCAAGACGAGGCAGCGCGGCTATCGTGGCTGGCCACGACGGGCGTTCCTTGCGCAGCTGTGCTCGAC
GTTGTCACTGAAGCGGGAAGGGACTGGCTGCTATTGGGCGAAGTGCCGGGGCAGGATCTCCTGTCATCTC
ACCTTGCTCCTGCCGAGAAAGTATCCATCATGGCTGATGCAATGCGGCGGCTGCATACGCTTGATCCGGC
TACCTGCCCATTCGACCACCAAGCGAAACATCGCATCGAGCGAGCACGTACTCGGATGGAAGCCGGTCTT
GTCGATCAGGATGATCTGGACGAAGAGCATCAGGGGCTCGCGCCAGCCGAACTGTTCGCCAGGCTCAAGG
CGAGCATGCCCGACGGCGAGGATCTCGTCGTGACCCATGGCGATGCCTGCTTGCCGAATATCATGGTGGA
AAATGGCCGCTTTTCTGGATTCATCGACTGTGGCCGGCTGGGTGTGGCGGACCGCTATCAGGACATAGCG
TTGGCTACCCGTGATATTGCTGAAGAGCTTGGCGGCGAATGGGCTGACCGCTTCCTCGTGCTTTACGGTA
TCGCCGCTCCCGATTCGCAGCGCATCGCCTTCTATCGCCTTCTTGACGAGTTCTTCTGAGCGGGACTCTG
GGGTTCGAAATGACCGACCAAGCGACGCCCAACCTGCCATCACGAGATTTCGATTCCACCGCCGCCTTCT
ATGAAAGGTTGGGCTTCGGAATCGTTTTCCGGGACGCCGGCTGGATGATCCTCCAGCGCGGGGATCTCAT
GCTGGAGTTCTTCGCCCACCCTAGGGGGAGGCTAACTGAAACACGGAAGGAGACAATACCGGAAGGAACC
CGCGCTATGACGGCAATAAAAAGACAGAATAAAACGCACGGTGTTGGGTCGTTTGTTCATAAACGCGGGG
TTCGGTCCCAGGGCTGGCACTCTGTCGATACCCCACCGAGACCCCATTGGGGCCAATACGCCCGCGTTTC
TTCCTTTTCCCCACCCCACCCCCCAAGTTCGGGTGAAGGCCCAGGGCTCGCAGCCAACGTCGGGGCGGCA
GGCCCTGCCATAGCCTCAGGTTACTCATATATACTTTAGATTGATTTAAAACTTCATTTTTAATTTAAAA
GGATCTAGGTGAAGATCCTTTTTGATAATCTCATGACCAAAATCCCTTAACGTGAGTTTTCGTTCCACTG
AGCGTCAGACCCCGTAGAAAAGATCAAAGGATCTTCTTGAGATCCTTTTTTTCTGCGCGTAATCTGCTGC
TTGCAAACAAAAAAACCACCGCTACCAGCGGTGGTTTGTTTGCCGGATCAAGAGCTACCAACTCTTTTTC
CGAAGGTAACTGGCTTCAGCAGAGCGCAGATACCAAATACTGTTCTTCTAGTGTAGCCGTAGTTAGGCCA
CCACTTCAAGAACTCTGTAGCACCGCCTACATACCTCGCTCTGCTAATCCTGTTACCAGTGGCTGCTGCC
AGTGGCGATAAGTCGTGTCTTACCGGGTTGGACTCAAGACGATAGTTACCGGATAAGGCGCAGCGGTCGG
GCTGAACGGGGGGTTCGTGCACACAGCCCAGCTTGGAGCGAACGACCTACACCGAACTGAGATACCTACA
GCGTGAGCTATGAGAAAGCGCCACGCTTCCCGAAGGGAGAAAGGCGGACAGGTATCCGGTAAGCGGCAGG
GTCGGAACAGGAGAGCGCACGAGGGAGCTTCCAGGGGGAAACGCCTGGTATCTTTATAGTCCTGTCGGGT
TTCGCCACCTCTGACTTGAGCGTCGATTTTTGTGATGCTCGTCAGGGGGGCGGAGCCTATGGAAAAACGC
CAGCAACGCGGCCTTTTTACGGTTCCTGGCCTTTTGCTGGCCTTTTGCTCACATGTTCTTTCCTGCGTTA
TCCCCTGATTCTGTGGATAACCGTATTACCGCCATGCAT
